Addgene plasmid #85567: sgKRAS(B)
Purpose: Expresses sgRNA targeting human KRAS around codon G12
Depositing lab: Luca Grumolato. Depositing organization: INSERM U982, Génomique fonctionnelle et physiopathologie neuronale et neuroendocrine. Publication: CRISPR-Barcoding for Intratumor Genetic Heterogeneity Modeling and Functional Analysis of Oncogenic Driver Mutations. Guernet A, Mungamuri SK, Cartier D, Sachidanandam R, Jayaprakash A, Adriouch S, Vezain M, Charbonnier F, Rohkin G, Coutant S, Yao S, Ainani H, Alexandre D, Tournier I, Boyer O, Aaronson SA, Anouar Y, Grumolato L. Mol Cell. 2016 Aug 4;63(3):526-38. doi: 10.1016/j.molcel.2016.06.017. Epub 2016 Jul 21. PubMed 27453044.
Backbone
  Vector backbone: pSpCas9(BB)-2A-Puro (PX459)
  Backbone manufacturer: Feng Zhang
  Total vector size (bp): 9200
  Modifications to backbone: Insertion of a sgRNA sequence targeting KRAS
  Vector type: Mammalian Expression
  Selectable markers: Puromycin
Growth in bacteria
  Bacterial resistance: Ampicillin, 100 μg/mL
  Growth temperature: 37°C
  Growth strain: DH5alpha
  Copy number: Unknown
Gene/Insert
  Gene/Insert name: KRAS proto-oncogene, GTPase
  gRNA/shRNA sequence: CTTGTGGTAGTTGGAGCTGG
  Species: H. sapiens (human)
  Entrez Gene: KRAS (a.k.a. 'C-K-RAS, C-K-RAS, CFC2, K-RAS2A, K-RAS2B, K-RAS4A, K-RAS4B, K-Ras, K-Ras 2, KI-RAS, KRAS1, KRAS2, NS, NS3, OES, RALD, RASK2, c-Ki-ras, c-Ki-ras2)
  Cloning method: Restriction Enzyme; 5′ cloning site BbsI (destroyed during cloning); 3′ cloning site BbsI (destroyed during cloning)
  Sequencing primers: 5′ GAGGGCCTATTTCCCATGATTCC
Terms and licenses: Academic/Nonprofit Terms; Industry Terms: Not Available to Industry
How to cite: sgKRAS(B) was a gift from Luca Grumolato (Addgene plasmid # 85567 ; http://n2t.net/addgene:85567 ; RRID:Addgene_85567)
