[The description below was written by a language model from this plasmid's Addgene catalogue record.]
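Description:
sgKRAS(B) is a mammalian expression plasmid of about 9.2 kb built on the pSpCas9(BB)-2A-Puro (PX459) backbone, an all-in-one CRISPR vector. The only recorded modification is the insertion of a 20-nucleotide guide sequence directed against the human KRAS proto-oncogene in the region around codon G12, the site of common oncogenic mutations. The guide was cloned as an insert between the two BbsI sites of the backbone, both of which were destroyed in the process, as is usual for this Golden Gate-style guide cloning. The plasmid is propagated in E. coli under ampicillin selection; the copy number is listed as unknown, and the origin of replication is not stated in the record.

No feature table is provided, so the regulatory parts are not itemised here. From general knowledge of the PX459 backbone, the guide sits upstream of the sgRNA scaffold and is transcribed from a human U6 Pol III promoter, while a separate Pol II cassette expresses Streptococcus pyogenes Cas9 linked through a 2A self-cleaving peptide to puromycin N-acetyltransferase. This lets a single transfected plasmid supply both nuclease and guide, and transfected cells can be enriched by puromycin, which matches the selectable marker in the record.

The construct is intended to direct Cas9 cleavage near KRAS codon 12 in human cells. The associated publication describes a CRISPR-barcoding approach for modelling intratumour genetic heterogeneity and analysing oncogenic driver mutations, so the plasmid was presumably used for editing at this locus in that context. The "(B)" in the name may indicate that it is one of several KRAS guides, although the record does not say so.
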