>Addgene plasmid #85567 | sgKRAS(B) | depositor partial sequence | sequence record 165773 | U6-Fwd, covering sgRNA target sequence
CATCGACTGTTAGAGAGATAATTGGAATTAATTTGACTGTAAACACAAAGATATTAGTACAAAATACGTG
ACGTAGAAAGTAATAATTTCTTGGGTAGTTTGCAGTTTTAAAATTATGTTTTAAAATGGACTATCATATG
CTTACCGTAACTTGAAAGTATTTCGATTTCTTGGCTTTATATATCTTGTGGAAAGGACGAAACACCGCTT
GTGGTAGTTGGAGCTGGGTTTTAGAGCTAGAAATAGCAAGTTAAAATAAGGCTAGTCCGTTATCAACTTG
AAAAAGTGGCACCGAGTCGGTGCTTTTTTGTTTTAGAGCTAGAAATAGCAAGTTAAAATAAGGCTAGTCC
GTTTTTAGCGCGTGCGCCAATTCTGCAGACAAATGGCTCTAGAGGTACCCGTTACATAACTTACGGTAAA
TGGCCCGCCTGGCTGACCGCCCAACGACCCCCGCCCATTGACGTCAATAGTAACGCCAATAGGGACTTTC
CATTGACGTCAATGGGTGGAGTATTTACGGTAAACTGCCCACTTGGCAGTACATCAAGTGTATCATATGC
CAAGTACGCCCCCTATTGACGTCAATGACGGTAAATGGCCCGCCTGGCATTGTGCCCAGTACATGACCTT
ATGGGACTTTCCTACTTGGCAGTACATCTACGTATTAGTCATCGCTATTACCATGGTCGAGGTGAGCCCC
ACGTTCTGCTTCACTCTCCCCATCTCCCCCCCCTCCCCACCCCCAATTTTGT
