>Addgene plasmid #85567 | sgKRAS(B) | addgene partial sequence | sequence record 171521 | Addgene Partial NGS Result
ATAAAAAGCGAAGCGCGCGGCGGGCGGGAGTCGCTGCGCGCTGCCTTCGCCCCGTGCCCCGCTCCGCCGC
CGCCTCGCGCCGCCCGCCCCGGCTCTGACTGACCGCGTTACTCCCACAGGTGAGCGGGCGGGACGGCCCT
TCTCCTCCGGGCTGTAATTAGCTGAGCAAGAGGTAAGGGTTTAAGGGATGGTTGGTTGGTGGGGTATTAA
TGTTTAATTACCTGGAGCACCTGCCTGAAATCACTTTTTTTCAGGTTGGACCGGTGCCACCATGGACTAT
AAGGACCACGACGGAGACTACAAGGATCATGATATTGATTACAAAGACGATGACGATAAGATGGCCCCAA
AGAAGAAGCGGAAGGTCGGTATCCACGGAGTCCCAGCAGCCGACAAGAAGTACAGCATCGGCCTGGACAT
CGGCACCAACTCTGTGGGCTGGGCCGTGATCACCGACGAGTACAAGGTGCCCAGCAAGAAATTCAAGGTG
CTGGGCAACACCGACCGGCACAGCATCAAGAAGAACCTGATCGGAGCCCTGCTGTTCGACAGCGGCGAAA
CAGCCGAGGCCACCCGGCTGAAGAGAACCGCCAGAAGAAGATACACCAGACGGAAGAACCGGATCTGCTA
TCTGCAAGAGATCTTCAGCAACGAGATGGCCAAGGTGGACGACAGCTTCTTCCACAGACTGGAAGAGTCC
TTCCTGGTGGAAGAGGATAAGAAGCACGAGCGGCACCCCATCTTCGGCAACATCGTGGACGAGGTGGCCT
ACCACGAGAAGTACCCCACCATCTACCACCTGAGAAAGAAACTGGTGGACAGCACCGACAAGGCCGACCT
GCGGCTGATCTATCTGGCCCTGGCCCACATGATCAAGTTCCGGGGCCACTTCCTGATCGAGGGCGACCTG
AACCCCGACAACAGCGACGTGGACAAGCTGTTCATCCAGCTGGTGCAGACCTACAACCAGCTGTTCGAGG
AAAACCCCATCAACGCCAGCGGCGTGGACGCCAAGGCCATCCTGTCTGCCAGACTGAGCAAGAGCAGACG
GCTGGAAAATCTGATCGCCCAGCTGCCCGGCGAGAAGAAGAATGGCCTGTTCGGAAACCTGATTGCCCTG
AGCCTGGGCCTGACCCCCAACTTCAAGAGCAACTTCGACCTGGCCGAGGATGCCAAACTGCAGCTGAGCA
AGGACACCTACGACGACGACCTGGACAACCTGCTGGCCCAGATCGGCGACCAGTACGCCGACCTGTTTCT
GGCCGCCAAGAACCTGTCCGACGCCATCCTGCTGAGCGACATCCTGAGAGTGAACACCGAGATCACCAAG
GCCCCCCTGAGCGCCTCTATGATCAAGAGATACGACGAGCACCACCAGGACCTGACCCTGCTGAAAGCTC
TCGTGCGGCAGCAGCTGCCTGAGAAGTACAAAGAGATTTTCTTCGACCAGAGCAAGAACGGCTACGCCGG
CTACATTGACGGCGGAGCCAGCCAGGAAGAGTTCTACAAGTTCATCAAGCCCATCCTGGAAAAGATGGAC
GGCACCGAGGAACTGCTCGTGAAGCTGAACAGAGAGGACCTGCTGCGGAAGCAGCGGACCTTCGACAACG
GCAGCATCCCCCACCAGATCCACCTGGGAGAGCTGCACGCCATTCTGCGGCGGCAGGAAGATTTTTACCC
ATTCCTGAAGGACAACCGGGAAAAGATCGAGAAGATCCTGACCTTCCGCATCCCCTACTACGTGGGCCCT
CTGGCCAGGGGAAACAGCAGATTCGCCTGGATGACCAGAAAGAGCGAGGAAACCATCACCCCCTGGAACT
TCGAGGAAGTGGTGGACAAGGGCGCTTCCGCCCAGAGCTTCATCGAGCGGATGACCAACTTCGATAAGAA
CCTGCCCAACGAGAAGGTGCTGCCCAAGCACAGCCTGCTGTACGAGTACTTCACCGTGTATAACGAGCTG
ACCAAAGTGAAATACGTGACCGAGGGAATGAGAAAGCCCGCCTTCCTGAGCGGCGAGCAGAAAAAGGCCA
TCGTGGACCTGCTGTTCAAGACCAACCGGAAAGTGACCGTGAAGCAGCTGAAAGAGGACTACTTCAAGAA
AATCGAGTGCTTCGACTCCGTGGAAATCTCCGGCGTGGAAGATCGGTTCAACGCCTCCCTGGGCACATAC
CACGATCTGCTGAAAATTATCAAGGACAAGGACTTCCTGGACAATGAGGAAAACGAGGACATTCTGGAAG
ATATCGTGCTGACCCTGACACTGTTTGAGGACAGAGAGATGATCGAGGAACGGCTGAAAACCTATGCCCA
CCTGTTCGACGACAAAGTGATGAAGCAGCTGAAGCGGCGGAGATACACCGGCTGGGGCAGGCTGAGCCGG
AAGCTGATCAACGGCATCCGGGACAAGCAGTCCGGCAAGACAATCCTGGATTTCCTGAAGTCCGACGGCT
TCGCCAACAGAAACTTCATGCAGCTGATCCACGACGACAGCCTGACCTTTAAAGAGGACATCCAGAAAGC
CCAGGTGTCCGGCCAGGGCGATAGCCTGCACGAGCACATTGCCAATCTGGCCGGCAGCCCCGCCATTAAG
AAGGGCATCCTGCAGACAGTGAAGGTGGTGGACGAGCTCGTGAAAGTGATGGGCCGGCACAAGCCCGAGA
ACATCGTGATCGAAATGGCCAGAGAGAACCAGACCACCCAGAAGGGACAGAAGAACAGCCGCGAGAGAAT
GAAGCGGATCGAAGAGGGCATCAAAGAGCTGGGCAGCCAGATCCTGAAAGAACACCCCGTGGAAAACACC
CAGCTGCAGAACGAGAAGCTGTACCTGTACTACCTGCAGAATGGGCGGGATATGTACGTGGACCAGGAAC
TGGACATCAACCGGCTGTCCGACTACGATGTGGACCATATCGTGCCTCAGAGCTTTCTGAAGGACGACTC
CATCGACAACAAGGTGCTGACCAGAAGCGACAAGAACCGGGGCAAGAGCGACAACGTGCCCTCCGAAGAG
GTCGTGAAGAAGATGAAGAACTACTGGCGGCAGCTGCTGAACGCCAAGCTGATTACCCAGAGAAAGTTCG
ACAATCTGACCAAGGCCGAGAGAGGCGGCCTGAGCGAACTGGATAAGGCCGGCTTCATCAAGAGACAGCT
GGTGGAAACCCGGCAGATCACAAAGCACGTGGCACAGATCCTGGACTCCCGGATGAACACTAAGTACGAC
GAGAATGACAAGCTGATCCGGGAAGTGAAAGTGATCACCCTGAAGTCCAAGCTGGTGTCCGATTTCCGGA
AGGATTTCCAGTTTTACAAAGTGCGCGAGATCAACAACTACCACCACGCCCACGACGCCTACCTGAACGC
CGTCGTGGGAACCGCCCTGATCAAAAAGTACCCTAAGCTGGAAAGCGAGTTCGTGTACGGCGACTACAAG
GTGTACGACGTGCGGAAGATGATCGCCAAGAGCGAGCAGGAAATCGGCAAGGCTACCGCCAAGTACTTCT
TCTACAGCAACATCATGAACTTTTTCAAGACCGAGATTACCCTGGCCAACGGCGAGATCCGGAAGCGGCC
TCTGATCGAGACAAACGGCGAAACCGGGGAGATCGTGTGGGATAAGGGCCGGGATTTTGCCACCGTGCGG
AAAGTGCTGAGCATGCCCCAAGTGAATATCGTGAAAAAGACCGAGGTGCAGACAGGCGGCTTCAGCAAAG
AGTCTATCCTGCCCAAGAGGAACAGCGATAAGCTGATCGCCAGAAAGAAGGACTGGGACCCTAAGAAGTA
CGGCGGCTTCGACAGCCCCACCGTGGCCTATTCTGTGCTGGTGGTGGCCAAAGTGGAAAAGGGCAAGTCC
AAGAAACTGAAGAGTGTGAAAGAGCTGCTGGGGATCACCATCATGGAAAGAAGCAGCTTCGAGAAGAATC
CCATCGACTTTCTGGAAGCCAAGGGCTACAAAGAAGTGAAAAAGGACCTGATCATCAAGCTGCCTAAGTA
CTCCCTGTTCGAGCTGGAAAACGGCCGGAAGAGAATGCTGGCCTCTGCCGGCGAACTGCAGAAGGGAAAC
GAACTGGCCCTGCCCTCCAAATATGTGAACTTCCTGTACCTGGCCAGCCACTATGAGAAGCTGAAGGGCT
CCCCCGAGGATAATGAGCAGAAACAGCTGTTTGTGGAACAGCACAAGCACTACCTGGACGAGATCATCGA
GCAGATCAGCGAGTTCTCCAAGAGAGTGATCCTGGCCGACGCTAATCTGGACAAAGTGCTGTCCGCCTAC
AACAAGCACCGGGATAAGCCCATCAGAGAGCAGGCCGAGAATATCATCCACCTGTTTACCCTGACCAATC
TGGGAGCCCCTGCCGCCTTCAAGTACTTTGACACCACCATCGACCGGAAGAGGTACACCAGCACCAAAGA
GGTGCTGGACGCCACCCTGATCCACCAGAGCATCACCGGCCTGTACGAGACACGGATCGACCTGTCTCAG
CTGGGAGGCGACAAAAGGCCGGCGGCCACGAAAAAGGCCGGCCAGGCAAAAAAGAAAAAGGAATTCGGCA
GTGGAGAGGGCAGAGGAAGTCTGCTAACATGCGGTGACGTCGAGGAGAATCCTGGCCCAATGACCGAGTA
CAAGCCCACGGTGCGCCTCGCCACCCGCGACGACGTCCCCAGGGCCGTACGCACCCTCGCCGCCGCGTTC
GCCGACTACCCCGCCACGCGCCACACCGTCGATCCGGACCGCCACATCGAGCGGGTCACCGAGCTGCAAG
AACTCTTCCTCACGCGCGTCGGGCTCGACATCGGCAAGGTGTGGGTCGCGGACGACGGCGCCGCGGTGGC
GGTCTGGACCACGCCGGAGAGCGTCGAAGCGGGGGCGGTGTTCGCCGAGATCGGCCCGCGCATGGCCGAG
TTGAGCGGTTCCCGGCTGGCCGCGCAGCAACAGATGGAAGGCCTCCTGGCGCCGCACCGGCCCAAGGAGC
CCGCGTGGTTCCTGGCCACCGTCGGCGTCTCGCCCGACCACCAGGGCAAGGGTCTGGGCAGCGCCGTCGT
GCTCCCCGGAGTGGAGGCGGCCGAGCGCGCCGGGGTGCCCGCCTTCCTGGAGACCTCCGCGCCCCACAAC
CTCCCCTTCTACGAGCGGCTCGGCTTCACCGTCACCGCCGACGTCGAGGTGCCCGAAGGACCGCGCACCT
GGTGCATGACCCGCAAGCCCGGTGCCTGAGAATTCTAACTAGAGCTCGCTGATCAGCCTCGACTGTGCCT
TCTAGTTGCCAGCCATCTGTTGTTTGCCCCTCCCCCGTGCCTTCCTTGACCCTGGAAGGTGCCACTCCCA
CTGTCCTTTCCTAATAAAATGAGGAAATTGCATCGCATTGTCTGAGTAGGTGTCATTCTATTCTGGGGGG
TGGGGTGGGGCAGGACAGCAAGGGGGAGGATTGGGAAGAGAATAGCAGGCATGCTGGGGAGCGGCCGCAG
GAACCCCTAGTGATGGAGTTGGCCACTCCCTCTCTGCGCGCTCGCTCGCTCACTGAGGCCGGGCGACCAA
AGGTCGCCCGACGCCCGGGCTTTGCCCGGGCGGCCTCAGTGAGCGAGCGAGCGCGCAGCTGCCTGCAGGG
GCGCCTGATGCGGTATTTTCTCCTTACGCATCTGTGCGGTATTTCACACCGCATA
[95 nt withheld, positions 5656-5750]
T
[46 nt withheld, positions 5752-5797]
C
[141 nt withheld, positions 5799-5939]
CCTTTGACGTTGGAGTCCACGTTCTTT
[37 nt withheld, positions 5967-6003]
ACTCTATCTCGGGCTATTCTTTTGATTTATAAGGGATTTTGCCGATTTCGGTCTATTGGTTAAAAAATGA
GCTGATTTAACAAAAATTTAACGCGAATTTTAACAAAATATTAACGTTTACAATTTTATGGTGCACTCTC
AGTACAATCTGCTCTGATGCCGCATAGTTAAGCCAGCCCCGACACCCGCCAACACCCGCTGACGCGCCCT
GACGGGCTTGTCTGCTCCCGGCATCCGCTTACAGACAAGCTGTGACCGTCTCCGGGAGCTGCATGTGTCA
GAGGTTTTCACCGTCATCACCGAAACGCGCGAGACGAAAGGGCCTCGTGATACGCCTATTTTTATAGGTT
AATGTCATGATAATAATGGTTTCTTAGACGTCAGGTGGCACTTTTCGGGGAAATGTGCGCGGAACCCCTA
TTTGTTTATTTTTCTAAATACATTCAAATATGTATCCGCTCATGAGACAATAACCCTGATAAATGCTTCA
ATAATATTGAAAAAGGAAGAGTATGAGTATTCAACATTTCCGTGTCGCCCTTATTCCCTTTTTTGCGGCA
TTTTGCCTTCCTGTTTTTGCTCACCCAGAAACGCTGGTGAAAGTAAAAGATGCTGAAGATCAGTTGGGTG
CACGAGTGGGTTACATCGAACTGGATCTCAACAGCGGTAAGATCCTTGAGAGTTTTCGCCCCGAAGAACG
TTTTCCAATGATGAGCACTTTTAAAGTTCTGCTATGTGGCGCGGTATTATCCCGTATTGACGCCGGGCAA
GAGCAACTCGGTCGCCGCATACACTATTCTCAGAATGACTTGGTTGAGTACTCACCAGTCACAGAAAAGC
ATCTTACGGATGGCATGACAGTAAGAGAATTATGCAGTGCTGCCATAACCATGAGTGATAACACTGCGGC
CAACTTACTTCTGACAACGATCGGAGGACCGAAGGAGCTAACCGCTTTTTTGCACAACATGGGGGATCAT
GTAACTCGCCTTGATCGTTGGGAACCGGAGCTGAATGAAGCCATACCAAACGACGAGCGTGACACCACGA
TGCCTGTAGCAATGGCAACAACGTTGCGCAAACTATTAACTGGCGAACTACTTACTCTAGCTTCCCGGCA
ACAATTAATAGACTGGATGGAGGCGGATAAAGTTGCAGGACCACTTCTGCGCTCGGCCCTTCCGGCTGGC
TGGTTTATTGCTGATAAATCTGGAGCCGGTGAGCGTGGAAGCCGCGGTATCATTGCAGCACTGGGGCCAG
ATGGTAAGCCCTCCCGTATCGTAGTTATCTACACGACGGGGAGTCAGGCAACTATGGATGAACGAAATAG
ACAGATCGCTGAGATAGGTGCCTCACTGATTAAGCATTGGTAACTGTCAGACCAAGTTTACTCATATATA
CTTTAGATTGATTTAAAACTTCATTTTTAATTTAAAAGGATCTAGGTGAAGATCCTTTTTGATAATCTCA
TGACCAAAATCCCTTAACGTGAGTTTTCGTTCCACTGAGCGTCAGACCCCGTAGAAAAGATCAAAGGATC
TTCTTGAGATCCTTTTTTTCTGCGCGTAATCTGCTGCTTGCAAACAAAAAAACCACCGCTACCAGCGGTG
GTTTGTTTGCCGGATCAAGAGCTACCAACTCTTTTTCCGAAGGTAACTGGCTTCAGCAGAGCGCAGATAC
CAAATACTGTTCTTCTAGTGTAGCCGTAGTTAGGCCACCACTTCAAGAACTCTGTAGCACCGCCTACATA
CCTCGCTCTGCTAATCCTGTTACCAGTGGCTGCTGCCAGTGGCGATAAGTCGTGTCTTACCGGGTTGGAC
TCAAGACGATAGTTACCGGATAAGGCGCAGCGGTCGGGCTGAACGGGGGGTTCGTGCACACAGCCCAGCT
TGGAGCGAACGACCTACACCGAACTGAGATACCTACAGCGTGAGCTATGAGAAAGCGCCACGCTTCCCGA
AGGGAGAAAGGCGGACAGGTATCCGGTAAGCGGCAGGGTCGGAACAGGAGAGCGCACGAGGGAGCTTCCA
GGGGGAAACGCCTGGTATCTTTATAGTCCTGTCGGGTTTCGCCACCTCTGACTTGAGCGTCGATTTTTGT
GATGCTCGTCAGGGGGGCGGAGCCTATGGAAAAACGCCAGCAACGCGGCCTTTTTACGGTTCCTGGCCTT
TTGCTGGCCTTTTGCTCACATGTGAGGGCCTATTTCCCATGATTCCTTCATATTTGCATATACGATACAA
GGCTGTTAGAGAGATAATTGGAATTAATTTGACTGTAAACACAAAGATATTAGTACAAAATACGTGACGT
AGAAAGTAATAATTTCTTGGGTAGTTTGCAGTTTTAAAATTATGTTTTAAAATGGACTATCATATGCTTA
CCGTAACTTGAAAGTATTTCGATTTCTTGGCTTTATATATCTTGTGGAAAGGACGAAACACCGCTTGTGG
TAGTTGGAGCTGGGTTTTAGAGCTAGAAATAGCAAGTTAAAATAAGGCTAGTCCGTTATCAACTTGAAAA
AGTGGCACCGAGTCGGTGCTTTTTTGTTTTAGAGCTAGAAATAGCAAGTTAAAATAAGGCTAGTCCGTTT
TTAGCGCGTGCGCCAATTCTGCAGACAAATGGCTCTAGAGGTACCCGTTACATAACTTACGGTAAATGGC
CCGCCTGGCTGACCGCCCAACGACCCCCGCCCATTGACGTCAATAGTAACGCCAATAGGGACTTTCCATT
GACGTCAATGGGTGGAGTATTTACGGTAAACTGCCCACTTGGCAGTACATCAAGTGTATCATATGCCAAG
TACGCCCCCTATTGACGTCAATGACGGTAAATGGCCCGCCTGGCATTGTGCCCAGTACATGACCTTATGG
GACTTTCCTACTTGGCAGTACATCTACGTATTAGTCATCGCTATTACCATGGTCGAGGTGAGCCCCACGT
TCTGCTTCACTCTCCCCATCTCCCCCCCCTCCCCACCCCCAATTTTGTAT
